>Addgene plasmid #190368 | JAB2461 | addgene full sequence | sequence record 389451 | Addgene NGS Result
ACCTCTCGGGCTTCTGGATTTCCGATCCCCGGAATTAGACTCTTGGCAGGATATATTGTGGTGTAACGTT
AAGCTTTGGTTGTCGACGAGTCAGTAATAAACGGCGTCAAAGTGGTTGCAGCCGGCACACACGAGTCGTG
TTTATCAACTCAAAGCACAAATACTTTTCCTCAACCTAAAAATAAGGCAATTAGCCAAAAACAACTTTGC
GTGTAAACAACGCTCAATACACGTGTCATTTTATTATTAGCTATTGCTTCACCGCCTTAGCTTTCTCGTG
ACCTAGTCGTCCTCGTCTTTTCTTCTTCTTCTTCTATAAAACAATACCCAAAGAGCTCTTCTTCTTCACA
ATTCAGATTTCAATTTCTCAAAATCTTAAAAACTTTCTCTCAATTCTCTCTACCGTGATCAAGGTAAATT
TCTGTGTTCCTTATTCTCTCAAAATCTTCGATTTTGTTTTCGTTCGATCCCAATTTCGTATATGTTCTTT
GGTTTAGATTCTGTTAATCTTAGATCGTAGACGATTTTCTGGGTTTGATCGTTAGATATCATCTTAATTC
TCGATTAGGGTTTCATAGATATCATCCGATTTGTTCAAATAATTTGAGTTTTGTCGAATAATTACTCTTC
GATTTGTGATTTCTATCTAGATCTGGTGTTAGTTTCTAGTTTGTGCGATCGAATTTGTCGATTAATCTGA
GTTTTTCTGATTAACAGCACCATGGCAAAGGATGTGGAAGCCGTTCCCGGAGAAGGATTTCAGACAAGAG
ACTATCAAGATCCGCCACCAGCTCCGTTTATTGATGGAGCGGAGCTAAAGAAGTGGTCTTTCTACAGAGC
AGTTATCGCAGAGTTCGTAGCCACTCTCCTCTTCTTATACATCACCGTTTTGACAGTCATCGGTTACAAG
ATTCAGTCCGATACTGATGCCGGTGGCGTAGATTGCGGCGGAGTTGGAATCCTCGGTATCGCTTGGGCCT
TTGGTGGTATGATCTTCATCCTCGTCTACTGCACCGCCGGTATCTCTGGTGGTCACATTAACCCAGCGGT
GACATTTGGGCTATTCTTGGCACGTAAAGTGTCGTTACCTAGGGCCCTATTGTACATAATCGCTCAGTGT
TTGGGTGCGATTTGTGGAGTTGGTTTTGTCAAAGCCTTCCAAAGCTCTTACTACACCCGTTACGGAGGTG
GAGCCAACTCTCTAGCCGATGGCTACAGCACAGGGACCGGTCTAGCCGCAGAGATCATTGGTACTTTCGT
TCTTGTCTACACCGTATTCTCTGCCACTGACCCCAAACGTAGTGCCAGAGACTCCCACGTTCCGGTGTTG
GCGCCACTTCCAATCGGATTTGCCGTGTTCATGGTACATTTGGCTACCATTCCCATTACCGGAACCGGAA
TTAACCCGGCAAGGAGTTTCGGAGCTGCCGTAATCTACAACAAGAGCAAGCCATGGGATGACCACTGGAT
ATTTTGGGTTGGACCATTCATTGGAGCTGCGATAGCTGCATTCTACCACCAATTCGTTCTAAGAGCTTCA
GGTTCTAAGTCTCTTGGATCATTCAGAAGTGCTGCCAACGTCGGATCCATGGTGAGCAAGGGCGAGGAGG
ATAACATGGCCATCATCAAGGAGTTCATGCGCTTCAAGGTGCACATGGAGGGCTCCGTGAACGGCCACGA
GTTCGAGATCGAGGGCGAGGGCGAGGGCCGCCCCTACGAGGGCACCCAGACCGCCAAGCTGAAGGTGACC
AAGGGTGGCCCCCTGCCCTTCGCCTGGGACATCCTGTCCCCTCAGTTCATGTACGGCTCCAAGGCCTACG
TGAAGCACCCCGCCGACATCCCCGACTACTTGAAGCTGTCCTTCCCCGAGGGCTTCAAGTGGGAGCGCGT
GATGAACTTCGAGGACGGCGGCGTGGTGACCGTGACCCAGGACTCCTCCCTGCAGGACGGCGAGTTCATC
TACAAGGTGAAGCTGCGCGGCACCAACTTCCCCTCCGACGGCCCCGTAATGCAGAATAAGACCATGGGCT
GGGAGGCCTCCTCCGAGCGGATGTACCCCGAGGACGGCGCCCTGAAGGGCGAGATCAAGCAGAGGCTGAA
GCTGAAGGACGGCGGCCACTACGACGCTGAGGTCAAGACCACCTACAAGGCCAAGAAGCCCGTGCAGCTG
CCCGGCGCCTACAACGTCAACATCAAGTTGGACATCACCTCCCACAACGAGGACTACACCATCGTGGAAC
AGTACGAACGCGCCGAGGGCCGCCACTCCACCGGCGGCATGGAGGAGCTGTACAAGTAAAGCGGCCGCCC
GGCTGCAGATCGTTCAAACATTTGGCAATAAAGTTTCTTAAGATTGAATCCTGTTGCCGGTCTTGCGATG
ATTATCATATAATTTCTGTTGAATTACGTTAAGCATGTAATAATTAACATGTAATGCATGACGTTATTTA
TGAGATGGGTTTTTATGATTAGAGTCCCGCAATTATACATTTAATACGCGATAGAAAACAAAATATAGCG
CGCAAACTAGGATAAATTATCGCGCGCGGTGTCATCTATGTTACTAGATCGGGGCGCGCCCTCGAGGAAG
ACGTAATGGGTCCCCAGATTTGCCTTTTCAATTTCAGAAAGAATGCTAACCCACAGATGGTTAGAGAGGC
TTACGCAGCAGCTCTCATCAAGACGATCTACCCGAGCAATAATCTCCAGGAAATCAAATACCTTCCCAAG
AAGGTTAAAGATGCAGTCAAAAGATTCAGGACTAACTGCATCAAGAACACAGAGAAAGATATATTTCTCA
AGATCAGAAGTACTATTCCAGTATGGACGATTCAAGGCTTGCTTCACAAACCAAGGCAAGTAATAGAGAT
TGGAGTCTCTAAAAAGGTAGTTCCCACTGAATCAAAGGCCATGGAGTCAAAGATTCAAATAGAGGACCTA
ACAGAACTCGCCGTAAAGACTGGCGAACAGTTCATACAGAGTCTCTTACGACTCAATGACAAGAAGAAAA
TCTTCGTCAACATGGTGGAGCACGACACACTTGTCTACTCCAAAAATATCAAAGATACAGTCTCAGAAGA
CCAAAGGGCAATTGAGACTTTTCAACAAAGGGTAATATCCGGAAACCTCCTCGGATTCCATTGCCCAGCT
ATCTGTCACTTTATTGTGAAGATAGTGGAAAAGGAAGGTGGCTCCTACAAATGCCATCATTGCGATAAAG
GAAAGGCCATCGTTGAAGATGCCTCTGCCGACAGTGGTCCCAAAGATGGACCCCCACCCACGAGGAGCAT
CGTGGAAAAAGAAGACGTTCCAACCACGTCTTCAAAGCAAGTGGATTGATGTGATATCTCCACTGACGTA
AGGGATGACGCACAATCCCACTATCCTTCGCAAGACCCTTCCTCTATATAAGGAAGTTCATTTCATTTGG
AGAGAACACGGGGGACTCTAGATTGATTCACCTACCTTTCGTTAGGTTAGGTTGTCACCATGGTGAGTAA
AGGAGAAGAACTTTTCACTGGAGTTGTCCCAATTCTTGTTGAATTAGATGGTGATGTTAATGGGCACAAA
TTTTCTGTCAGTGGAGAGGGTGAAGGTGATGCAACATACGGAAAACTTACCCTTAAATTTATTTGCACTA
CTGGAAAACTACCTGTTCCATGGCCAACCCTGGTCACCACCCTGACCTACGTAAGTTTCTGCTTCTACCT
TTGATATATATATAATAATTATCATTAATTAGTAGTAATATAATATTTCAAATATTTTTTTCAAAATAAA
AGAATGTAGTATATAGCAATTGCTTTTCTGTAGTTTATAAGTGTGTATATTTTAATTTATAACTTTTCTA
ATATATGACCAAAATTTGTTGATGTGCAGGGCGTGCAGTGCTTCTCCCGTTACCCTGATCATATGAAGCG
GCACGACTTCTTCAAGAGCGCCATGCCTGAGGGATACGTGCAGGAGAGGACCATCTTCTTCAAGGACGAC
GGGAACTACAAGACACGTGCTGAAGTCAAGTTTGAGGGTGACACCCTCGTCAACAGGATCGAGCTTAAGG
GAATCGATTTCAAGGAGGACGGAAACATCCTCGGCCACAAGTTGGAATACAACTACAACTCCCACAACGT
ATACATCATGGCCGACAAGCAAAAGAACGGCATCAAAGCCAACTTCAAGACCCGCCACAACATCGAGGAC
GGCGGCGTGCAACTCGCTGATCATTATCAACAAAATACTCCAATTGGCGATGGCCCTGTCCTTTTACCAG
ACAACCATTACCTGTCCACACAATCTGCCCTTTCGAAAGATCCCAACGAAAAGAGAGATCACATGGTCCT
TCTTGAGTTTGTAACAGCTGCTGGGATTACACATGGCATGGATGAACTATACAAACCTAAGAAAAAGCGT
AAGGTCGAGGACCCTTAATGTCAAGCCATTCTCTCGCAGATGATGTTCACTTTGTGTTTTACTTCCTTTA
TGCATTCACAGCAATAAAAGAAAGAAATCTCCATCGCTTTTGGTTTTCTTCTCTGTCTTAAGTTAGTCGT
TTTCGTGTCTAATCTATTACTTATCATTGTAATAGACTCTTCTTCTATTGAGATTTGAATATAAACTAAA
ACACATTCCATTTTACTGTGTTCTCAACATTCAGAATGCAAACGGACTAACCGTAGTGACTCGGCTTGAG
TCTTCGGGCTAGAGCGGACTAGTTCTAGAGCGGCCGCCACCGCGGTGGAGCTCCAGCTTTTGTTCCCTTT
AGTGAGGGTTAATTGCGCGCTTGGCGTAATCATGGTCATAGCTGTTTCCTGTGTGAAATTGTTATCCGCT
CACAATTCCACACAACATACGAGCCGGAAGCATAAAGTGTAAAGCCTGGGGTGCCTAATGAGTGAGCTAA
CTCACATTAATTGCGTTGCGCTCACTGCCCGCTTTCCAGTCGGGAAACCTGTCGTGCCAGCTGCATTAAT
GAATCGGCCAACGCGCGGGGAGAGGCGGTTTGCGTATTGGGCGCTCTTCCGCTTCCTCGCTCACTGACTC
GCTGCGCTCGGTCGTTCGGCTGCGGCGAGCGGTATCAGCTCACTCAAAGGCGGTAATACGGTTATCCACA
GAATCAGGGGATAACGCAGGAAAGAACATGAAGGCCTTGACAGGATATATTGGCGGGTAAACTAAGTCGC
TGTATGTGTTTGTTTGAGATCTCATGTGAGCAAAAGGCCAGCAAAAGGCCAGGAACCGTAAAAAGGCCGC
GTTGCTGGCGTTTTTCCATAGGCTCCGCCCCCCTGACGAGCATCACAAAAATCGACGCTCAAGTCAGAGG
TGGCGAAACCCGACAGGACTATAAAGATACCAGGCGTTTCCCCCTGGAAGCTCCCTCGTGCGCTCTCCTG
TTCCGACCCTGCCGCTTACCGGATACCTGTCCGCCTTTCTCCCTTCGGGAAGCGTGGCGCTTTCTCATAG
CTCACGCTGTAGGTATCTCAGTTCGGTGTAGGTCGTTCGCTCCAAGCTGGGCTGTGTGCACGAACCCCCC
GTTCAGCCCGACCGCTGCGCCTTATCCGGTAACTATCGTCTTGAGTCCAACCCGGTAAGACACGACTTAT
CGCCACTGGCAGCAGCCACTGGTAACAGGATTAGCAGAGCGAGGTATGTAGGCGGTGCTACAGAGTTCTT
GAAGTGGTGGCCTAACTACGGCTACACTAGAAGAACAGTATTTGGTATCTGTGCTCTGCTGAAGCCAGTT
ACCTTCGGAAGAAGAGTTGGTAGCTCTTGATCCGGCAAACAAACCACCGCTGGTAGCGGTGGTTTTTTTG
TTTGCAAGCAGCAGATTACGCGCAGAAAAAAAGGATCTCAAGAAGATCCTTTGATCTTTTCTACGGGGTC
TGACGCTCAGTGGAACGAAAACTCACGTTAAGGGATTTTGGTCATGAATTCTTGTTAGACATTATTTGCC
GACTACCTTGGTGATCTCGCCTTTCACGTAGTGAACAAATTCTTCCAACTGATCTGCGCGCGAGGCCAAG
CGATCTTCTTGTCCAAGATAAGCCTGCCTAGCTTCAAGTATGACGGGCTGATACTGGGCCGGCAGGCGCT
CCATTGCCCAGTCGGCAGCGACATCCTTCGGCGCGATTTTGCCGGTTACTGCGCTGTACCAAATGCGGGA
CAACGTAAGCACTACATTTCGCTCATCGCCAGCCCAGTCGGGCGGCGAGTTCCATAGCGTTAAGGTTTCA
TTTAGCGCCTCAAATAGATCCTGTTCAGGAACCGGATCAAAGAGTTCCTCCGCCGCTGGACCTACCAAGG
CAACGCTATGTTCTCTTGCTTTTGTCAGCAAGATAGCCAGATCAATGTCGATCGTGGCTGGCTCGAAGAT
ACCTGCAAGAATGTCATTGCGCTGCCATTCTCCAAATTGCAGTTCGCGCTTAGCTGGATAACGCCACGGA
ATGATGTCGTCGTGCACAACAATGGTGACTTCTACAGCGCGGAGAATCTCGCTCTCTCCAGGGGAAGCCG
AAGTTTCCAAAAGGTCGTTGATCAAAGCTCGCCGCGTTGTTTCATCAAGCCTTACGGTCACCGTAACCAG
CAAATCAATATCACTGTGTGGCTTCAGGCCGCCATCCACTGCGGAGCCGTACAAATGTACGGCCAGCAAC
GTCGGTTCGAGATGGCGCTCGATGACGCCAACTACCTCTGATAGTTGAGTCGATACTTCGGCGATCACCG
CTTCCCTCATGATGTTTAACTCCTGAATTAAGCCGCGCCGCGAAGCGGTGTCGGCTTGAATGAATTGTTA
GGCGTCATCCTGTGCTCCCGAGAACCAGTACCAGTACATCGCTGTTTCGTTCGAGACTTGAGGTCTAGTT
TTATACGTGAACAGGTCAATGCCGCCGAGAGTAAAGCCACATTTTGCGTACAAATTGCAGGCAGGTACAT
TGTTCGTTTGTGCCATGATGATATATTTTTATCTTGTGCAATGTAACATCAGAGATTTTGAGACACAACG
TGGCTTTGTTGAATAAATCGAACTTTTGCTGAGTTGAAGGATCAGATCACGCATCTTCCCGACAACGCAG
ACCGTTCCGTGGCAAAGCAAAAGTTCAAAATCACCAACTGGTCCACCTACAACAAAGCTCTCATCAACCG
TGGCTCCCTCACTTTCTGGCTGGATGATGGGGCGATTCAGGAGATCCCCATCCAACAGCCCGCCGTCGAG
CGGGCTTTTTTATCCCCGGAAGCCTGTGGATAGAGGGTAGTTATCCACGTGAAACCGCTAATGCCCCGCA
AAGCCTTGATTCACGGGGCTTTCCGGCCCGCTCCAAAAACTATCCACGTGAAATCGCTAATCAGGGTACG
TGAAATCGCTAATCGGAGTACGTGAAATCGCTAATAAGGTCACGTGAAATCGCTAATCAAAAAGGCACGT
GAGAACGCTAATAGCCCTTTCAGATCAACAGCTTGCAAACACCCCTCGCTCCGGCAAGTAGTTACAGCAA
GTAGTATGTTCAATTAGCTTTTCAATTATGAATATATATATCAATTATTGGTCGCCCTTGGCTTGTGGAC
AATGCGCTACGCGCACCGGCTCCGCCCGTGGACAACCGCAAGCGGTTGCCCACCGTCGAGCGCCTTTGCC
CACAACCCGGCGGCCGGCCGCAACAGATCGTTTTATAAATTTTTTTTTTTGAAAAAGAAAAAGCCCGAAA
GGCGGCA
Features (pLannotate 1.2.2; 21 found; start..end, strand, type, name):
     44..66      +  misc_feature   LB T-DNA repeat: left border repeat from nopaline C58 T-DNA (truncated)
    722..1582    +  CDS            PIP2-1: PIP21_ARATH - Also known as PIP2A. Experimental evidence at protein level: Swiss-Prot protein existence level 1. Water channel required to facilitate the transport of water across cell membrane. Probably involved in root water uptake. Its function is impaired by Hg(2+). From Arabidopsis thaliana (Mouse-ear cress).
   1589..2298    +  CDS            mCherry (fragment): monomeric derivative of DsRed fluorescent protein (Shaner et al., 2004) mammalian codon-optimized
   2318..2570    +  terminator     NOS terminator: nopaline synthase terminator and poly(A) signal
   3093..3434    +  promoter       CaMV 35S promoter: strong constitutive promoter from cauliflower mosaic virus
   3494..3689    +  CDS            superfolder GFP (fragment): GFP variant that folds robustly even when fused to poorly folded proteins (Pédelacq et al., 2006)
   3691..3879    +  intron         IV2 intron: modified second intron of the potato ST-LS1 gene (Vancanneyt et al., 1990)
   3901..4395    +  CDS            mgfp5 (fragment): GFP with folding enhancement mutations; mgfp5; suitable for expression in plants due to removal of a cryptic intron
   4708..4743    -  misc_feature   MCS (fragment): pBluescript multiple cloning site
   4756..4774    -  promoter       T3 promoter: promoter for bacteriophage T3 RNA polymerase
   4819..4835    -  protein_bind   lac operator: The lac repressor binds to the lac operator to inhibit transcription in E. coli. This inhibition can be relieved by adding lactose or isopropyl-β-D-thiogalactopyranoside (IPTG). lac repressor encoded by lacI
   4843..4873    -  promoter       lac promoter: promoter for the E. coli lac operon
   4888..4909    -  protein_bind   CAP binding site: CAP binding activates transcription in the presence of cAMP. E. coli catabolite activator protein
   4922..5014    -  CDS            lacI (fragment): lac repressor; lacI; The lac repressor binds to the lac operator to inhibit transcription in E. coli. This inhibition can be relieved by adding lactose or isopropyl-β-D-thiogalactopyranoside (IPTG).
   5016..5140    -  rep_origin     RSF ori (fragment): Plasmids containing the RSF 1030 origin of replication can be propagated in E. coli cells that contain additional plasmids with compatible origins.
   5148..5172    +  misc_feature   RB T-DNA repeat: right border repeat from nopaline C58 T-DNA
   5263..5851    -  rep_origin     ori: high-copy-number ColE1/pMB1/pBR322/pUC origin of replication
   5945..6730    -  CDS            aadA: S3AD_SHIFL - Experimental evidence at protein level: Swiss-Prot protein existence level 1. Mediates bacterial resistance to the antibiotics streptomycin and spectinomycin. From Shigella flexneri.
   6791..6940    -  CDS            sat-1 (fragment): STA_ECOLX - Protein inferred from homology: Swiss-Prot protein existence level 3. Involved in resistance to streptothricin, a broad-spectrum antibiotic produced by streptomycetes (PubMed:1850404). Detoxifies streptothricin via acetylation of the beta amino group of the first beta-lysyl moiety of streptothricin (By similarity). From Escherichia coli.
   7082..7180    +  CDS            TRA2_ECOLX (fragment): Protein predicted: Swiss-Prot protein existence level 4. Required for transposition of transposon Tn903. From Escherichia coli.
   7188..7623    +  rep_origin     pSa ori: origin of replication from bacterial plasmid pSa
