[The description below was written by a language model from this plasmid's Addgene catalogue record and pLannotate feature annotations shown in this document.]
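Description:
JAB2461 is a plant expression plasmid of about 7.7 kb, built on the JAB2120 backbone as one of a set of parts for constructing synthetic genetic circuits in eudicot plants. It has the layout of a compact binary vector. Nopaline-type left (truncated) and right T-DNA border repeats flank the plant payload, which suggests Agrobacterium-mediated delivery, although the record does not state the route. Outside the borders, a high-copy ColE1/pUC-type origin supports propagation in E. coli. A pSa origin is also present, which in binary vectors of this type usually serves replication in Agrobacterium. Bacterial selection is by spectinomycin through aadA. No plant selectable marker is annotated. Short fragments annotated as lac regulatory elements, a T3 promoter, a pBluescript multiple cloning site, lacI, RSF ori, sat-1 and a Tn903 protein appear to be cloning remnants rather than functional parts.

The T-DNA carries two expression units. The first comes from the backbone and is described as a UBQ10 promoter driving the Arabidopsis aquaporin PIP2A fused to mCherry, ending in the NOS terminator. The UBQ10 promoter itself was not picked up by the automated annotation. This unit would give a constitutive red plasma-membrane marker, useful for identifying transformed cells and outlining them. The second unit is the circuit component: a CaMV 35S promoter modified with an IcaR operator (35S-IcaRO) drives a nuclear-localised GFP, followed by an ADH terminator. The GFP coding sequence is interrupted by the potato ST-LS1 IV2 intron, which limits functional expression to plant cells rather than bacteria. The operator, NLS and ADH terminator are named only in the catalogue entry. The operator presumably makes GFP output responsive to an IcaR-based synthetic regulator supplied separately, so the plasmid serves as a reporter for testing circuit parts.
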