Addgene plasmid #190368: JAB2461
Purpose: Plasmids encode parts for syntetic genetic circuit construction in eudicot plants (proUBQ10::PIP2A-mCherry-NOSt_pro35S-IcaRO::GFPint-NLS-ADHt)
Depositing lab: Jennifer Brophy & Jose Dinneny. Depositing organization: Stanford University. Publication: Synthetic genetic circuits as a means of reprogramming plant roots. Brophy JAN, Magallon KJ, Duan L, Zhong V, Ramachandran P, Kniazev K, Dinneny JR. Science. 2022 Aug 12;377(6607):747-751. doi: 10.1126/science.abo4326. Epub 2022 Aug 11. PubMed 35951698.
Backbone
  Vector backbone: JAB2120
  Vector type: Plant Expression
Growth in bacteria
  Bacterial resistance: Spectinomycin, 50 μg/mL
  Growth temperature: 37°C
  Growth strain: DH5alpha
  Copy number: High Copy
Gene/Insert
  Gene/Insert name: proUBQ10::PIP2A-mCherry-NOSt_pro35S-IcaRO::GFPint-NLS-ADHt
  Species: Synthetic
  Cloning method: Restriction Enzyme; 5′ cloning site unknown (unknown if destroyed)
Terms and licenses: Academic/Nonprofit Terms; Industry Terms: Not Available to Industry
Depositor comments: Backbone JAB2120 contains proUBQ10::PIP2A-mCherry-NOSt. Please see the fully annotated sequence linked the "Supplemental Documents" section. Please visit https://www.biorxiv.org/content/10.1101/2022.02.02.478917v1 for bioRxiv preprint.
How to cite: JAB2461 was a gift from Jennifer Brophy & Jose Dinneny (Addgene plasmid # 190368 ; http://n2t.net/addgene:190368 ; RRID:Addgene_190368)
